Addgene plasmid #66517: TBXA2R-Tango
Purpose: Expression of G protein-coupled receptors for PRESTO-Tango: parallel receptorome expression and screening via transcriptional output, with transcriptional activation following arrestin translocation
Depositing lab: Bryan Roth. Depositing organization: University of North Carolina at Chapel Hill. Publication: PRESTO-Tango as an open-source resource for interrogation of the druggable human GPCRome. Kroeze WK, Sassano MF, Huang XP, Lansu K, McCorvy JD, Giguere PM, Sciaky N, Roth BL. Nat Struct Mol Biol. 2015 May;22(5):362-9. doi: 10.1038/nsmb.3014. Epub 2015 Apr 20. PubMed 25895059.
Backbone
  Vector backbone: empty Tango
  Backbone size w/o insert (bp): 6632
  Vector type: Mammalian Expression
  Selectable markers: Neomycin (select with G418)
Growth in bacteria
  Bacterial resistance: Ampicillin, 100 μg/mL
  Growth temperature: 37°C
  Growth strain: DH5alpha
  Copy number: High Copy
Gene/Insert
  Gene/Insert name: TBXA2R
  Species: H. sapiens (human)
  Insert size (bp): 1221
  Entrez Gene: TBXA2R (a.k.a. BDPLT13, TXA2-R)
  Promoter: CMV
  Tag / fusion protein: FLAG (N terminal on backbone)
  Cloning method: Restriction Enzyme; 5′ cloning site NotI (not destroyed); 3′ cloning site XhoI (unknown if destroyed)
  Sequencing primers: 5′ CMV-F; 3′ Tet-R
Terms and licenses: Academic/Nonprofit Terms; Industry Terms: Not Available to Industry
Depositor comments: Please note: Most of the PRESTO-Tango vectors do not contain the XhoI cut site downstream of the tTA sequence and instead carry an XbaI site. If you need to perform an XhoI digest we recommend sequencing with a forward primer at the C-terminus of tTA to determine which of the two sites is present. Suggested primer: 5-gagctccacttagacggcgagg-3. Original backbone was pcDNA3.1(+). These plasmids were generated as part of the Illuminating the Druggable Genome (IDG) program sponsored by the NIH Common Fund. The goal of this program is to identify, gather, and distribute information and resources for proteins that currently are not well-studied yet belong to commonly drug-targeted protein families: protein kinases, non-olfactory G-protein coupled receptors (GPCRs), and ion channels. The IDG program is designed to develop fundamental research tools for understudied proteins, elucidate their function, and disseminate the IDG-related resources and data to the greater scientific community.
How to cite: TBXA2R-Tango was a gift from Bryan Roth (Addgene plasmid # 66517 ; http://n2t.net/addgene:66517 ; RRID:Addgene_66517)
