[The description below was written by a language model from this plasmid's Addgene catalogue record.]
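Description:
TBXA2R-Tango is a mammalian expression plasmid from the PRESTO-Tango collection, built on an "empty Tango" backbone that was itself derived from pcDNA3.1(+). It is maintained in E. coli as a high-copy plasmid under ampicillin selection, and it carries a neomycin resistance marker that allows G418 selection of transfected mammalian cells. The payload is the human thromboxane A2 receptor gene (TBXA2R), an insert of about 1.2 kb placed in a backbone of roughly 6.6 kb. The CMV promoter drives strong constitutive expression, and the backbone supplies an N-terminal FLAG epitope for detecting the receptor.

The construct is designed for a Tango-type assay, in which GPCR activation is read out as transcription following arrestin translocation. The depositor's notes show that a tTA (tetracycline transactivator) sequence lies downstream of the receptor. This fits the general Tango design, in which the receptor is fused at its C terminus to a transcription factor that is released when arrestin is recruited and then switches on a reporter gene. The record does not list the intervening elements of the fusion, such as any protease cleavage site or added C-terminal tail, and no feature table is provided to confirm them. The receptor was cloned using NotI at the 5′ end. The 3′ site is uncertain, because most vectors in this series carry XbaI rather than XhoI downstream of tTA.

The plasmid belongs to a set for parallel, G protein-independent screening of ligands across the druggable human GPCRome, and was produced under a programme that develops tools for understudied drug-target families.
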