>Addgene plasmid #66517 | TBXA2R-Tango | depositor partial sequence | sequence record 113647 | empty Tango
GACGGATCGGGAGATCTCCCGATCCCCTATGGTGCACTCTCAGTACAATCTGCTCTGATGCCGCATAGTT
AAGCCAGTATCTGCTCCCTGCTTGTGTGTTGGAGGTCGCTGAGTAGTGCGCGAGCAAAATTTAAGCTACA
ACAAGGCAAGGCTTGACCGACAATTGCATGAAGAATCTGCTTAGGGTTAGGCGTTTTGCGCTGCTTCGCG
ATGTACGGGCCAGATATACGCGTTGACATTGATTATTGACTAGTTATTAATAGTAATCAATTACGGGGTC
ATTAGTTCATAGCCCATATATGGAGTTCCGCGTTACATAACTTACGGTAAATGGCCCGCCTGGCTGACCG
CCCAACGACCCCCGCCCATTGACGTCAATAATGACGTATGTTCCCATAGTAACGCCAATAGGGACTTTCC
ATTGACGTCAATGGGTGGAGTATTTACGGTAAACTGCCCACTTGGCAGTACATCAAGTGTATCATATGCC
AAGTACGCCCCCTATTGACGTCAATGACGGTAAATGGCCCGCCTGGCATTATGCCCAGTACATGACCTTA
TGGGACTTTCCTACTTGGCAGTACATCTACGTATTAGTCATCGCTATTACCATGGTGATGCGGTTTTGGC
AGTACATCAATGGGCGTGGATAGCGGTTTGACTCACGGGGATTTCCAAGTCTCCACCCCATTGACGTCAA
TGGGAGTTTGTTTTGGCACCAAAATCAACGGGACTTTCCAAAATGTCGTAACAACTCCGCCCCATTGACG
CAAATGGGCGGTAGGCGTGTACGGTGGGAGGTCTATATAAGCAGAGCTCTCTGGCTAACTAGAGAACCCA
CTGCTTACTGGCTTATCGAAATTAATACGACTCACTATAGGGAGACCCAAGCTGGCTAGCGTTTAAACTT
AAGCTTGGTACCGAGCTCGGATCCACTAGTCCAGTGTGGTGGAATTCTGCAGATATCCAGCACAGTGGCG
GCCGCGCCACCATGAAGACGATCATCGCCCTGAGCTACATCTTCTGCCTGGTATTCGCCGACTACAAGGA
CGATGATGACGCCAGCATCGATACCGGTGGACGCACCCCACCCAGCCTGGGTCCCCAAGATGAGTCCTGC
ACCACCGCCAGCTCCTCCCTGGCCAAGGACACTTCATCGACCGGTGAGAACCTGTACTTCCAGCTAAGAT
TAGATAAAAGTAAAGTGATTAACAGCGCATTAGAGCTGCTTAATGAGGTCGGAATCGAAGGTTTAACAAC
CCGTAAACTCGCCCAGAAGCTAGGTGTAGAGCAGCCTACATTGTATTGGCATGTAAAAAATAAGCGGGCT
TTGCTCGACGCCTTAGCCATTGAGATGTTAGATAGGCACCATACTCACTTTTGCCCTTTAGAAGGGGAAA
GCTGGCAAGATTTTTTACGTAATAACGCTAAAAGTTTTAGATGTGCTTTACTAAGTCATCGCGATGGAGC
AAAAGTACATTTAGGTACACGGCCTACAGAAAAACAGTATGAAACTCTCGAAAATCAATTAGCCTTTTTA
TGCCAACAAGGTTTTTCACTAGAGAATGCATTATATGCACTCAGCGCTGTGGGGCATTTTACTTTAGGTT
GCGTATTGGAAGATCAAGAGCATCAAGTCGCTAAAGAAGAAAGGGAAACACCTACTACTGATAGTATGCC
GCCATTATTACGACAAGCTATCGAATTATTTGATCACCAAGGTGCAGAGCCAGCCTTCTTATTCGGCCTT
GAATTGATCATATGCGGATTAGAAAAACAACTTAAATGTGAAAGTGGGTCCGCGTACAGCCGCGCGCGTA
CGAAAAACAATTACGGGTCTACCATCGAGGGCCTGCTCGATCTCCCGGACGACGACGCCCCCGAAGAGGC
GGGGCTGGCGGCTCCGCGCCTGTCCTTTCTCCCCGCGGGACACACGCGCAGACTGTCGACGGCCCCCCCG
ACCGATGTCAGCCTGGGGGACGAGCTCCACTTAGACGGCGAGGACGTGGCGATGGCGCATGCCGACGCGC
TAGACGATTTCGATCTGGACATGTTGGGGGACGGGGATTCCCCGGGTCCGGGATTTACCCCCCACGACTC
CGCCCCCTACGGCGCTCTGGATATGGCCGACTTCGAGTTTGAGCAGATGTTTACCGATGCCCTTGGAATT
GACGAGTACGGTGGGTAGCTCGAGTCTAGAGGGCCCGTTTAAACCCGCTGATCAGCCTCGACTGTGCCTT
CTAGTTGCCAGCCATCTGTTGTTTGCCCCTCCCCCGTGCCTTCCTTGACCCTGGAAGGTGCCACTCCCAC
TGTCCTTTCCTAATAAAATGAGGAAATTGCATCGCATTGTCTGAGTAGGTGTCATTCTATTCTGGGGGGT
GGGGTGGGGCAGGACAGCAAGGGGGAGGATTGGGAAGACAATAGCAGGCATGCTGGGGATGCGGTGGGCT
CTATGGCTTCTGAGGCGGAAAGAACCAGCTGGGGCTCTAGGGGGTATCCCC
[124 nt withheld, positions 2502-2625]
C
[91 nt withheld, positions 2627-2717]
A
[49 nt withheld, positions 2719-2767]
CCTTTGACGTTGGAGTCCACGTTCTTT
[37 nt withheld, positions 2795-2831]
ACCCTATCTCGGTCTATTCTTTTGATTTATAAGGGATTTTGCCGATTTCGGCCTATTGGTTAAAAAATGA
GCTGATTTAACAAAAATTTAACGCGAATTAATTCTGTGGAATGTGTGTCAGTTAGGGTGTGGAAAGTCCC
CAGGCTCCCCAGCAGGCAGAAGTATGCAAAGCATGCATCTCAATTAGTCAGCAACCAGGTGTGGAAAGTC
CCCAGGCTCCCCAGCAGGCAGAAGTATGCAAAGCATGCATCTCAATTAGTCAGCAACCATAGTCCCGCCC
CTAACTCCGCCCATCCCGCCCCTAACTCCGCCCAGTTCCGCCCATTCTCCGCCCCATGGCTGACTAATTT
TTTTTATTTATGCAGAGGCCGAGGCCGCCTCTGCCTCTGAGCTATTCCAGAAGTAGTGAGGAGGCTTTTT
TGGAGGCCTAGGCTTTTGCAAAAAGCTCCCGGGAGCTTGTATATCCATTTTCGGATCTGATCAAGAGACA
GGATGAGGATCGTTTCGCATGATTGAACAAGATGGATTGCACGCAGGTTCTCCGGCCGCTTGGGTGGAGA
GGCTATTCGGCTATGACTGGGCACAACAGACAATCGGCTGCTCTGATGCCGCCGTGTTCCGGCTGTCAGC
GCAGGGGCGCCCGGTTCTTTTTGTCAAGACCGACCTGTCCGGTGCCCTGAATGAACTGCAGGACGAGGCA
GCGCGGCTATCGTGGCTGGCCACGACGGGCGTTCCTTGCGCAGCTGTGCTCGACGTTGTCACTGAAGCGG
GAAGGGACTGGCTGCTATTGGGCGAAGTGCCGGGGCAGGATCTCCTGTCATCTCACCTTGCTCCTGCCGA
GAAAGTATCCATCATGGCTGATGCAATGCGGCGGCTGCATACGCTTGATCCGGCTACCTGCCCATTCGAC
CACCAAGCGAAACATCGCATCGAGCGAGCACGTACTCGGATGGAAGCCGGTCTTGTCGATCAGGATGATC
TGGACGAAGAGCATCAGGGGCTCGCGCCAGCCGAACTGTTCGCCAGGCTCAAGGCGCGCATGCCCGACGG
CGAGGATCTCGTCGTGACCCATGGCGATGCCTGCTTGCCGAATATCATGGTGGAAAATGGCCGCTTTTCT
GGATTCATCGACTGTGGCCGGCTGGGTGTGGCGGACCGCTATCAGGACATAGCGTTGGCTACCCGTGATA
TTGCTGAAGAGCTTGGCGGCGAATGGGCTGACCGCTTCCTCGTGCTTTACGGTATCGCCGCTCCCGATTC
GCAGCGCATCGCCTTCTATCGCCTTCTTGACGAGTTCTTCTGAGCGGGACTCTGGGGTTCGAAATGACCG
ACCAAGCGACGCCCAACCTGCCATCACGAGATTTCGATTCCACCGCCGCCTTCTATGAAAGGTTGGGCTT
CGGAATCGTTTTCCGGGACGCCGGCTGGATGATCCTCCAGCGCGGGGATCTCATGCTGGAGTTCTTCGCC
CACCCCAACTTGTTTATTGCAGCTTATAATGGTTACAAATAAAGCAATAGCATCACAAATTTCACAAATA
AAGCATTTTTTTCACTGCATTCTAGTTGTGGTTTGTCCAAACTCATCAATGTATCTTATCATGTCTGTAT
ACCGTCGACCTCTAGCTAGAGCTTGGCGTAATCATGGTCATAGCTGTTTCCTGTGTGAAATTGTTATCCG
CTCACAATTCCACACAACATACGAGCCGGAAGCATAAAGTGTAAAGCCTGGGGTGCCTAATGAGTGAGCT
AACTCACATTAATTGCGTTGCGCTCACTGCCCGCTTTCCAGTCGGGAAACCTGTCGTGCCAGCTGCATTA
ATGAATCGGCCAACGCGCGGGGAGAGGCGGTTTGCGTATTGGGCGCTCTTCCGCTTCCTCGCTCACTGAC
TCGCTGCGCTCGGTCGTTCGGCTGCGGCGAGCGGTATCAGCTCACTCAAAGGCGGTAATACGGTTATCCA
CAGAATCAGGGGATAACGCAGGAAAGAACATGTGAGCAAAAGGCCAGCAAAAGGCCAGGAACCGTAAAAA
GGCCGCGTTGCTGGCGTTTTTCCATAGGCTCCGCCCCCCTGACGAGCATCACAAAAATCGACGCTCAAGT
CAGAGGTGGCGAAACCCGACAGGACTATAAAGATACCAGGCGTTTCCCCCTGGAAGCTCCCTCGTGCGCT
CTCCTGTTCCGACCCTGCCGCTTACCGGATACCTGTCCGCCTTTCTCCCTTCGGGAAGCGTGGCGCTTTC
TCATAGCTCACGCTGTAGGTATCTCAGTTCGGTGTAGGTCGTTCGCTCCAAGCTGGGCTGTGTGCACGAA
CCCCCCGTTCAGCCCGACCGCTGCGCCTTATCCGGTAACTATCGTCTTGAGTCCAACCCGGTAAGACACG
ACTTATCGCCACTGGCAGCAGCCACTGGTAACAGGATTAGCAGAGCGAGGTATGTAGGCGGTGCTACAGA
GTTCTTGAAGTGGTGGCCTAACTACGGCTACACTAGAAGAACAGTATTTGGTATCTGCGCTCTGCTGAAG
CCAGTTACCTTCGGAAAAAGAGTTGGTAGCTCTTGATCCGGCAAACAAACCACCGCTGGTAGCGGTTTTT
TTGTTTGCAAGCAGCAGATTACGCGCAGAAAAAAAGGATCTCAAGAAGATCCTTTGATCTTTTCTACGGG
GTCTGACGCTCAGTGGAACGAAAACTCACGTTAAGGGATTTTGGTCATGAGATTATCAAAAAGGATCTTC
ACCTAGATCCTTTTAAATTAAAAATGAAGTTTTAAATCAATCTAAAGTATATATGAGTAAACTTGGTCTG
ACAGTTACCAATGCTTAATCAGTGAGGCACCTATCTCAGCGATCTGTCTATTTCGTTCATCCATAGTTGC
CTGACTCCCCGTCGTGTAGATAACTACGATACGGGAGGGCTTACCATCTGGCCCCAGTGCTGCAATGATA
CCGCGAGACCCACGCTCACCGGCTCCAGATTTATCAGCAATAAACCAGCCAGCCGGAAGGGCCGAGCGCA
GAAGTGGTCCTGCAACTTTATCCGCCTCCATCCAGTCTATTAATTGTTGCCGGGAAGCTAGAGTAAGTAG
TTCGCCAGTTAATAGTTTGCGCAACGTTGTTGCCATTGCTACAGGCATCGTGGTGTCACGCTCGTCGTTT
GGTATGGCTTCATTCAGCTCCGGTTCCCAACGATCAAGGCGAGTTACATGATCCCCCATGTTGTGCAAAA
AAGCGGTTAGCTCCTTCGGTCCTCCGATCGTTGTCAGAAGTAAGTTGGCCGCAGTGTTATCACTCATGGT
TATGGCAGCACTGCATAATTCTCTTACTGTCATGCCATCCGTAAGATGCTTTTCTGTGACTGGTGAGTAC
TCAACCAAGTCATTCTGAGAATAGTGTATGCGGCGACCGAGTTGCTCTTGCCCGGCGTCAATACGGGATA
ATACCGCGCCACATAGCAGAACTTTAAAAGTGCTCATCATTGGAAAACGTTCTTCGGGGCGAAAACTCTC
AAGGATCTTACCGCTGTTGAGATCCAGTTCGATGTAACCCACTCGTGCACCCAACTGATCTTCAGCATCT
TTTACTTTCACCAGCGTTTCTGGGTGAGCAAAAACAGGAAGGCAAAATGCCGCAAAAAAGGGAATAAGGG
CGACACGGAAATGTTGAATACTCATACTCTTCCTTTTTCAATATTATTGAAGCATTTATCAGGGTTATTG
TCTCATGAGCGGATACATATTTGAATGTATTTAGAAAAATAAACAAATAGGGGTTCCGCGCACATTTCCC
CGAAAAGTGCCACCTGACGTC
