>Addgene plasmid #66517 | TBXA2R-Tango | depositor partial sequence | sequence record 113648 | TBXA2R
ATGTGGCCCAACGGTTCTTCCCTGGGGCCTTGTTTTAGGCCAACTAACATAACTCTGGAGGAGCGACGGT
TGATTGCATCCCCATGGTTCGCTGCCAGCTTTTGTGTGGTGGGCCTTGCATCCAATCTCCTCGCGCTCTC
TGTTCTGGCTGGCGCCAGGCAAGGCGGGAGCCACACCAGGAGCTCATTCTTGACTTTCCTGTGCGGCCTG
GTCCTGACCGACTTTCTCGGCCTGCTGGTGACTGGCACCATAGTGGTGTCTCAGCATGCTGCCCTGTTTG
AATGGCACGCCGTCGACCCCGGGTGTAGACTTTGCCGCTTCATGGGCGTAGTAATGATCTTCTTTGGCCT
GAGCCCTCTCCTCCTCGGAGCTGCAATGGCCAGTGAACGCTACTTGGGGATAACACGCCCCTTCAGTCGA
CCGGCAGTGGCCTCTCAGAGGAGGGCTTGGGCTACCGTCGGACTGGTCTGGGCTGCCGCGCTCGCCTTGG
GACTCCTTCCCCTTCTCGGTGTGGGTAGGTACACGGTCCAGTATCCCGGCAGCTGGTGCTTTCTGACCCT
GGGGGCAGAAAGCGGCGATGTTGCCTTCGGCCTGTTGTTCTCAATGTTGGGAGGACTGTCTGTTGGATTG
TCTTTCCTTCTGAATACGGTTTCCGTCGCAACCCTGTGCCATGTTTACCACGGGCAGGAGGCGGCCCAGC
AGAGACCACGCGACTCCGAGGTGGAAATGATGGCTCAACTGCTGGGCATTATGGTAGTGGCAAGCGTTTG
CTGGCTGCCTCTGCTGGTGTTTATAGCACAGACGGTCTTGAGAAACCCTCCCGCCATGTCTCCCGCGGGA
CAACTGAGCCGGACAACAGAGAAGGAGCTGCTTATTTATCTTAGAGTGGCGACCTGGAATCAGATATTGG
ACCCCTGGGTCTACATCCTGTTTCGAAGGGCAGTTCTGCGACGCCTGCAGCCGCGCCTTAGTACCCGCCC
CCGCAGGAGCCTCACACTCTGGCCAAGTTTGGAATATTCAGGTACCATTTCTGCTCACTGCAACTTGCGG
CTGCCAGGGTCAAGTGATTCACGGGCAAGCGCTAGCCGCGCTGCCGGGATTACTGGCGTAAGCCATTGCG
CAAGGCCATGCATGCTGTTTGATCCTGAGTTCGATCTCCTGGCCGGCGTCCAACTCCTTCCTTTCGAGCC
TCCCACCGGAAAGGCTCTGAGCCGCAAGGAT
