>Addgene plasmid #66517 | TBXA2R-Tango | addgene partial sequence | sequence record 121527 | CMV-F 5'-CGCAAATGGGCGGTAGGCGTG-3'
GCTCTCTGGCTAACTAGAGAACCCACTGCTTACTGGCTTATCGAAATTAATACGACTCACTATAGGGAGA
CCCAAGCTGGCTAGCGTTTAAACTTAAGCTTGGTACCGAGCTCGGATCCACTAGTCCAGTGTGGTGGAAT
TCTGCAGATATCCAGCACAGTGGCGGCCGCGCCACCATGAAGACGATCATCGCCCTGAGCTACATCTTCT
GCCTGGTATTCGCCGACTACAAGGACGATGATGACGCCAGCATCGATATGTGGCCCAACGGTTCTTCCCT
GGGGCCTTGTTTTAGGCCAACTAACATAACTCTGGAGGAGCGACGGTTGATTGCATCCCCATGGTTCGCT
GCCAGCTTTTGTGTGGTGGGCCTTGCATCCAATCTCCTCGCGCTCTCTGTTCTGGCTGGCGCCAGGCAAG
GCGGGAGCCACACCAGGAGCTCATTCTTGACTTTCCTGTGCGGCCTGGTCCTGACCGACTTTCTCGGCCT
GCTGGTGACTGGCACCATAGTGGTGTCTCAGCATGCTGCCCTGTTTGAATGGCACGCCGTCGACCCCGGG
TGTAGACTTTGCCGCTTCATGGGCGTAGTAATGATCTTCTTTGGCCTGAGCCCTCTCCTCCTCGGAGCTG
CAATGGCCAGTGAACGCTACTTGGGGATAACACGCCCCTTCAGTCGACCGGCAGTGGCCTCTCAGAGGAG
GGCTTGGGCTACCGTCGGACTGGTCTGGGCTGCCGCGCTCGCCTTGGGACTCCTTCCCCTTCTCGGTGTG
GGTAGGTACACGGTCCAGTATCCCGGCAGCTGGTGCTTTCTGACCCTGGGGGCAGAAAGCGGCGATGTTG
CCTTCGGCCTGTTGTTCTCAATGTTGGGAGGACTGTCTGTTGGATTGTCTTTCCTTCTGAATACGGTTTC
CGTCGCAACCCTGTGCCATGTTTACCACGGGCAGGAGGCGGCCCAGCAGAGACCACGCGACTCCGAGGTG
GAAATGATGGCTCAACTGCTGGGCATTATGG
