>Addgene plasmid #66517 | TBXA2R-Tango | addgene partial sequence | sequence record 121528 | Tet-R 5'-GGCGAGTTTACGGGTTGTTA-3'
GCTCTAATGCGCTGTTAATCACTTTACTTTTATCTAATCTTAGCTGGAAGTACAGGTTCTCACCGGTCGA
TGAAGTGTCCTTGGCCAGGGAGGAGCTGGCGGTGGTGCAGGACTCATCTTGGGGACCCAGGCTGGGTGGG
GTGCGTCCACCGGTATCGATATCCTTGCGGCTCAGAGCCTTTCCGGTGGGAGGCTCGAAAGGAAGGAGTT
GGACGCCGGCCAGGAGATCGAACTCAGGATCAAACAGCATGCATGGCCTTGCGCAATGGCTTACGCCAGT
AATCCCGGCAGCGCGGCTAGCGCTTGCCCGTGAATCACTTGACCCTGGCAGCCGCAAGTTGCAGTGAGCA
GAAATGGTACCTGAATATTCCAAACTTGGCCAGAGTGTGAGGCTCCTGCGGGGGCGGGTACTAAGGCGCG
GCTGCAGGCGTCGCAGAACTGCCCTTCGAAACAGGATGTAGACCCAGGGGTCCAATATCTGATTCCAGGT
CGCCACTCTAAGATAAATAAGCAGCTCCTTCTCTGTTGTCCGGCTCAGTTGTCCCGCGGGAGACATGGCG
GGAGGGTTTCTCAAGACCGTCTGTGCTATAAACACCAGCAGAGGCAGCCAGCAAACGCTTGCCACTACCA
TAATGCCCAGCAGTTGAGCCATCATTTCCACCTCGGAGTCGCGTGGTCTCTGCTGGGCCGCCTCCTGCCC
GTGGTAAACATGGCACAGGGTTGCGACGGAAACCGTATTCAGAAGGAAAGACAATCCAACAGACAGTCCT
CCCAACATTGAGAACAACAGGCCGAAGGCAACATCGCCGCTTTCTGCCCCCAGGGTCAGAAAGCACCAGC
TGCCGGGATACTGGACCGTGTACCTACCCACACCGAGAAGGGGAAGGAGTCCCAAGGCGAGCGCGGCAGC
CCAGACCAGTCCGACGGTAGCCCAAGCCCTCCTCTGAGAG
